Addgene plasmid #147474: pN1-HsSmg7-siRNAres-V5-SBP-MBP_S
Purpose: Mammalian Expression of HsSmg7-siRNAres
Depositing lab: Elisa Izaurralde. Depositing organization: Max Planck Institute for Developmental Biology. Publication: An unusual arrangement of two 14-3-3-like domains in the SMG5-SMG7 heterodimer is required for efficient nonsense-mediated mRNA decay. Jonas S, Weichenrieder O, Izaurralde E. Genes Dev. 2013 Jan 15;27(2):211-25. doi: 10.1101/gad.206672.112. PubMed 23348841.
Backbone
  Vector backbone: Unknown
  Vector type: Mammalian Expression
Growth in bacteria
  Bacterial resistance: Kanamycin, 50 μg/mL
  Growth temperature: 37°C
  Growth strain: DH5alpha
  Copy number: High Copy
Gene/Insert
  Gene/Insert name: HsSmg7-siRNAres
  Species: H. sapiens (human)
  Mutation: three silent mutation G216A, T1185C, A1521G and one non silent mutations V854I compared to the sequence given by NCBI: NM_201568.1 isoform2.
  Entrez Gene: SMG7 (a.k.a. C1orf16, EST1C, SGA56M)
  Cloning method: Unknown
Terms and licenses: Academic/Nonprofit Terms; Industry Terms: Not Available to Industry
Depositor comments: Plasmids from this collection were made available to the research community and donated after the lab closed. Please note that the sequence provided by the depositing laboratory may be theoretical/predicted or based on Sanger sequencing results. There may be discrepancies between sequencing results obtained by Addgene and the depositor sequence. If an Addgene verified sequence is not available, please contact before placing your order to request that our lab fully sequence the plasmid.
How to cite: pN1-HsSmg7-siRNAres-V5-SBP-MBP_S was a gift from Elisa Izaurralde (Addgene plasmid # 147474 ; http://n2t.net/addgene:147474 ; RRID:Addgene_147474)
