[The description below was written by a language model from this plasmid's Addgene catalogue record and pLannotate feature annotations shown in this document.]
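Description:
pN1-HsSmg7-siRNAres-V5-SBP-MBP_S is an 8,551 nt mammalian expression plasmid encoding human SMG7, a nonsense-mediated mRNA decay (NMD) factor that acts with SMG5 to link UPF1 to the mRNA degradation machinery and to PP2A-mediated UPF1 dephosphorylation. The catalogue lists the backbone as unknown. The feature layout (CMV enhancer/promoter, MCS remnant, SV40 poly(A) signal, f1 ori, a dual-promoter NeoR/KanR cassette and a pUC-type origin) resembles the common "N1"-style vectors used for C-terminal fusions. The high-copy ColE1/pUC ori supports propagation in E. coli under kanamycin selection. The aminoglycoside phosphotransferase gene is preceded by both the bacterial bla promoter and the SV40 early promoter and followed by the HSV TK poly(A) signal, so it should also allow G418 selection in mammalian cells. Short annotated fragments of ble, large T antigen and the bGH poly(A) signal appear to be backbone remnants rather than functional elements.

The CMV immediate early enhancer and promoter drive the SMG7 open reading frame, which is followed in the same orientation by a V5 epitope tag, a streptavidin-binding peptide (SBP) and a signal-sequence-less E. coli maltose-binding protein, ending at the SV40 poly(A) signal. This C-terminal tag supports immunodetection via V5 and affinity pulldown on streptavidin through SBP. The "siRNAres" designation indicates an siRNA-resistant coding sequence, although the record does not specify which changes confer resistance. It lists three silent substitutions (G216A, T1185C, A1521G) and one amino acid change, V854I, relative to the isoform 2 reference. Such a construct suits complementation assays, in which endogenous SMG7 is depleted and the tagged protein is re-expressed, and interaction studies of the SMG5–SMG7 heterodimer in NMD. The depositor sequence may be theoretical or only partly verified.
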