Features (pLannotate 1.2.2; 17 found; start..end, strand, type, name):
     61..364     +  enhancer       CMV enhancer: human cytomegalovirus immediate early enhancer
    365..568     +  promoter       CMV promoter: human cytomegalovirus (CMV) immediate early promoter
    591..619     +  misc_feature   MCS (fragment): multiple cloning site
    625..3897    +  CDS            SMG7: SMG7_HUMAN - Also known as C1orf16, EST1C, KIAA0250. Experimental evidence at protein level: Swiss-Prot protein existence level 1. Plays a role in nonsense-mediated mRNA decay. Recruits UPF1 to cytoplasmic mRNA decay bodies. Together with SMG5 is thought to provide a link to the mRNA degradation machinery involving exonucleolytic pathways, and to serve as an adapter for UPF1 to protein phosphatase 2A (PP2A), thereby triggering UPF1 dephosphorylation. From Homo sapiens (Human).
   3922..3963    +  CDS            V5 tag: epitope tag from simian virus 5
   3985..4098    +  CDS            SBP: streptavidin-binding peptide selected from a peptide library; binds streptavidin with nanomolar affinity (Keefe et al., 2001)
   4123..5214    +  CDS            MBP: maltose binding protein from E. coli; malE (mutated); This version of the gene does not encode a signal sequence, so MBP will remain in the cytosol.
   5233..5316    +  CDS            large T antigen (fragment): large T antigen from SV40 (simian virus 40)
   5339..5460    +  polyA_signal   SV40 poly(A) signal: SV40 polyadenylation signal
   5494..5922    -  rep_origin     f1 ori (sequence partly withheld): f1 bacteriophage origin of replication; arrow indicates direction of (+) strand synthesis
   5949..6053    +  promoter       AmpR promoter: bla
   6055..6412    +  promoter       SV40 promoter: SV40 enhancer and early promoter
   6447..7241    +  CDS            NeoR/KanR: aminoglycoside phosphotransferase from Tn5; aph(3')-II (or nptII); confers resistance to neomycin, kanamycin, and G418 (Geneticin®)
   7262..7414    +  CDS            ble (fragment): BLE_KLEPN - Experimental evidence at protein level: Swiss-Prot protein existence level 1. Binding protein with a strong affinity to the bleomycin family of antibiotics. Binds to CL990; an antimitotic-antibiotic compound. From Klebsiella pneumoniae.
   7473..7520    +  polyA_signal   HSV TK poly(A) signal: herpes simplex virus thymidine kinase polyadenylation signal (Cole and Stacy, 1985)
   7611..7627    -  polyA_signal   bGH poly(A) signal (fragment): bovine growth hormone polyadenylation signal
   7849..8437    +  rep_origin     ori: high-copy-number ColE1/pMB1/pBR322/pUC origin of replication
>Addgene plasmid #147474 | pN1-HsSmg7-siRNAres-V5-SBP-MBP_S | depositor full sequence | sequence record 289921 | Full Sequence
TAGTTATTAATAGTAATCAATTACGGGGTCATTAGTTCATAGCCCATATATGGAGTTCCGCGTTACATAA
CTTACGGTAAATGGCCCGCCTGGCTGACCGCCCAACGACCCCCGCCCATTGACGTCAATAATGACGTATG
TTCCCATAGTAACGCCAATAGGGACTTTCCATTGACGTCAATGGGTGGAGTATTTACGGTAAACTGCCCA
CTTGGCAGTACATCAAGTGTATCATATGCCAAGTACGCCCCCTATTGACGTCAATGACGGTAAATGGCCC
GCCTGGCATTATGCCCAGTACATGACCTTATGGGACTTTCCTACTTGGCAGTACATCTACGTATTAGTCA
TCGCTATTACCATGGTGATGCGGTTTTGGCAGTACATCAATGGGCGTGGATAGCGGTTTGACTCACGGGG
ATTTCCAAGTCTCCACCCCATTGACGTCAATGGGAGTTTGTTTTGGCACCAAAATCAACGGGACTTTCCA
AAATGTCGTAACAACTCCGCCCCATTGACGCAAATGGGCGGTAGGCGTGTACGGTGGGAGGTCTATATAA
GCAGAGCTGGTTTAGTGAACCGTCAGATCCGCTAGCGCTACCGGACTCAGATCTCGAGCCCAACATGAGC
CTGCAGAGCGCGCAGTACCTCCGGCAGGCAGAAGTCCTGAAGGCTGACATGACAGATTCTAAGCTGGGTC
CAGCTGAAGTCTGGACATCCAGGCAGGCTCTGCAGGACCTGTACCAGAAAATGCTAGTTACCGATTTGGA
ATACGCTTTAGACAAGAAAGTAGAACAGGATCTCTGGAATCACGCCTTTAAGAATCAGATCACAACACTA
CAAGGCCAGGCAAAGAATCGAGCAAATCCGAATCGGAGTGAAGTTCAGGCAAACCTTTCTCTGTTCCTAG
AGGCAGCTAGTGGCTTCTATACTCAGTTATTACAAGAACTGTGTACAGTATTTAATGTAGATTTACCATG
CCGTGTGAAGTCTTCCCAATTGGGAATTATCAGCAATAAACAGACGCATACCAGCGCCATAGTGAAGCCA
CAGTCTAGCTCCTGTTCCTATATCTGCCAGCACTGCCTCGTCCACCTTGGAGACATTGCTCGATACAGAA
ACCAGACCAGCCAGGCAGAGTCCTACTATAGGCATGCAGCTCAGCTTGTCCCCTCCAATGGTCAGCCTTA
TAATCAGTTGGCTATCTTAGCTTCTTCCAAAGGAGACCATCTGACCACAATTTTCTACTACTGCAGAAGC
ATTGCTGTGAAGTTCCCTTTCCCAGCTGCCTCCACTAATCTGCAAAAAGCACTTTCTAAAGCACTGGAAA
GCCGAGATGAGGTGAAAACCAAGTGGGGTGTTTCTGACTTCATCAAGGCCTTTATTAAATTCCACGGTCA
TGTGTACCTGAGTAAGAGCTTGGAAAAGTTGAGCCCTCTTCGAGAGAAATTGGAAGAACAGTTTAAGAGG
CTGCTATTCCAAAAAGCTTTCAACTCTCAGCAGTTAGTTCATGTCACTGTCATTAACCTGTTTCAACTTC
ATCACCTTCGTGACTTTAGCAATGAAACCGAGCAGCACACTTATAGCCAAGATGAGCAGCTATGTTGGAC
ACAGTTGCTGGCCCTCTTTATGTCTTTTCTTGGCATCCTGTGCAAGTGTCCTCTACAGAATGAGTCTCAG
GAGGAGTCCTACAATGCCTATCCTCTTCCAGCAGTCAAGGTCTCCATGGACTGGCTAAGACTCAGACCCA
GGGTCTTTCAGGAGGCAGTGGTGGATGAAAGACAGTACATTTGGCCCTGGTTGATTTCCCTTCTGAATAG
TTTCCATCCCCATGAAGAGGACCTCTCAAGTATTAGTGCGACACCACTTCCAGAGGAGTTTGAATTACAA
GGATTTTTGGCATTGAGACCTTCTTTCAGGAACTTGGATTTTTCCAAAGGTCACCAGGGTATTACAGGGG
ACAAAGAAGGCCAGCAACGACGAATACGACAGCAACGCTTGATCTCTATAGGCAAATGGATTGCTGATAA
TCAGCCAAGGCTGATTCAGTGTGAAAATGAGGTAGGGAAATTGTTGTTTATCACAGAAATCCCAGAATTA
ATACTGGAAGACCCCAGTGAAGCCAAAGAGAACCTCATTCTGCAGGAAACATCTGTGATAGAGTCGCTGG
CTGCAGATGGGAGCCCAGGGCTAAAATCAGTGCTATCTACAAGCCGAAATTTAAGCAACAACTGTGACAC
AGGAGAGAAGCCAGTGGTTACCTTCAAAGAAAACATTAAGACACGAGAAGTGAACAGAGACCAAGGAAGA
AGTTTTCCTCCCAAAGAGGTAAAATCCCAGACAGAACTAAGAAAGACTCCAGTGTCTGAAGCCAGAAAAA
CACCTGTAACTCAAACCCCAACTCAAGCAAGTAACTCCCAGTTCATCCCCATTCATCACCCTGGAGCCTT
CCCTCCTCTTCCCAGCAGGCCAGGGTTTCCGCCCCCAACATATGTTATCCCCCCGCCTGTGGCATTTTCT
ATGGGCTCAGGTTACACCTTCCCAGCTGGTGTTTCTGTCCCAGGAACCTTTCTTCAGCCTACAGCTCACT
CTCCAGCAGGAAACCAGGTGCAAGCTGGGAAACAGTCCCACATTCCTTACAGCCAGCAACGGCCCTCTGG
ACCAGGGCCAATGAACCAGGGACCTCAACAATCACAGCCACCTTCCCAGCAACCCCTTACATCTTTACCA
GCTCAGCCTACTGCTCAAAGTACTAGTCAACTGCAGGTTCAAGCTCTAACTCAGCAACAACAATCCCCTA
CAAAAGCTGTGCCGGCTTTGGGGAAAAGCCCGCCTCACCACTCTGGATTCCAGCAGTATCAACAGGCAGA
TGCCTCCAAACAGCTGTGGAATCCCCCTCAGGTTCAAGGCCCATTAGGGAAAATTATGCCTGTGAAACAG
CCCTACTACCTTCAGACCCAAGACCCCATAAAACTGTTTGAGCCGTCATTGCAACCTCCTGTAATGCAGC
AGCAGCCTCTAGAAAAAAAAATGAAGCCTTTTCCCATGGAGCCATATAACCATAATCCCTCAGAAGTCAA
GGTCCCAGAATTCTACTGGGATTCTTCCTACAGCATGGCTGATAACAGATCTGTAATGGCACAGCAAGCA
AACATAGACCGCAGGGGCAAACGGTCACCAGGAATCTTCCGTCCAGAGCAGGATCCTGTACCCAGAATGC
CGTTTGAGAAATCCTTATTGGAGAAGCCCTCAGAGCTCATGTCACATTCATCCTCTTTCCTGTCCCTCAC
CGGATTCTCTCTCAATCAGGAAAGATACCCAAATAATAGTATGTTCAATGAGGTATATGGGAAAAACCTG
ACATCCAGCTCCAAAGCAGAACTCAGTCCCTCAATGGCCCCCCAGGAAACATCTCTGTATTCCCTTTTTG
AAGGGACTCCGTGGTCTCCATCACTTCCTGCCAGTTCAGATCATTCAACACCAGCCAGCCAGTCTCCTCA
TTCCTCTAACCCAAGCAGCCTACCCAGCTCTCCTCCAACACACAACCATAATTCTGTTCCATTCTCCAAT
TTTGGACCCATTGGGACTCCAGATAACAGGGATAGAAGGACTGCAGATCGGTGGAAAACTGATAAGCCAG
CCATGGGTGGGTTTGGCATTGATTATCTCTCAGCAACGTCATCCTCTGAGAGCAGTTGGCATCAGGCCAG
CACTCCGAGTGGCACCTGGACAGGCCATGGCCCTTCCATGGAGGATTCCTCTGCTGTCCTCATGGAAAGC
CTAAAGTCTATCTGGTCCAGTTCCATGATGCATCCTGGACCTTCTGCTCTGGAGCAGCTGTTAATGCAGC
AGAAGCAGAAACAGCAACGGGGACAAGGCACCATGAACCCTCCACACTCCCGGGATCCACCGGTCCCTCC
AGGTAAGCCTATCCCTAACCCTCTCCTCGGTCTCGATTCTACGCCCGGAAGCGGTAGCGGTACCATGGAC
GAGAAGACCACCGGCTGGGGGGGCGGCCACGTGGTGGAGGGCCTGGCCGGCGAGCTGGAGCAGCTGCGGG
CCAGGCTGGAGCACCACCCTCAGGGCCAGCGGGAGCCCTCCGGCGGCTGCAAGCCCCTCGACATGAAAAT
CGAAGAAGGTAAACTGGTAATCTGGATTAACGGCGATAAAGGCTATAACGGTCTCGCTGAAGTCGGTAAG
AAATTCGAGAAAGATACCGGAATTAAAGTCACCGTTGAGCATCCGGATAAACTGGAAGAGAAATTCCCGC
AGGTTGCGGCAACTGGCGATGGCCCTGACATTATCTTCTGGGCACACGACCGCTTTGGTGGCTACGCTCA
ATCTGGCCTGTTGGCTGAAATCACCCCGGACAAAGCGTTCCAGGACAAGCTGTATCCGTTTACCTGGGAT
GCCGTACGTTACAACGGCAAGCTGATTGCTTACCCGATCGCTGTTGAAGCGTTATCGCTGATTTATAACA
AAGATCTGCTGCCGAACCCGCCAAAAACCTGGGAAGAGATCCCGGCGCTGGATAAAGAACTGAAAGCGAA
AGGTAAGAGCGCGCTGATGTTCAACCTGCAAGAACCGTACTTCACCTGGCCGCTGATTGCTGCTGACGGG
GGTTATGCGTTCAAGTATGAAAACGGCAAGTACGACATTAAAGACGTGGGCGTGGATAACGCTGGCGCGA
AAGCGGGTCTGACCTTCCTGGTTGACCTGATTAAAAGCAAACACATGAATGCAGACACCGATTACTCCAT
CGCAGAAGCTGCCTTTAATAAAGGCGAAACAGCGATGACCATCAACGGCCCGTGGGCATGGTCCAACATC
GACACCAGCAAAGTGAATTATGGTGTAACGGTACTGCCGACCTTCAAGGGTCAACCATCCAAACCGTTCG
TTGGCGTGCTGAGCGCAGGTATTAACGCCGCCAGTCCGAACAAAGAGCTGGCGAAAGAGTTCCTCGAAAA
CTATCTGCTGACTGATGAAGGTCTGGAAGCGGTTAATAAAGACAAACCGCTGGGTGCCGTAGCGCTGAAG
TCTTACGAGGAAGAGTTGGCGAAAGATCCACGTATTGCCGCCACCATGGAAAACGCCCAGAAAGGTGAAA
TCATGCCGAACATCCCGCAGATGTCCGCTTTCTGGTATGCCGTGCGTACTGCGGTGATCAACGCCGCCAG
CGGTCGTCAGACTGTCGATGAAGCCCTGAAAGACTAAGCGGCCGCGACTCTAGATCATAATCAGCCATAC
CACATTTGTAGAGGTTTTACTTGCTTTAAAAAACCTCCCACACCTCCCCCTGAACCTGAAACATAAAATG
AATGCAATTGTTGTTGTTAACTTGTTTATTGCAGCTTATAATGGTTACAAATAAAGCAATAGCATCACAA
ATTTCACAAATAAAGCATTTTTTTCACTGCATTCTAGTTGTGGTTTGTCCAAACTCATCAATGTATCTTA
AGGCGTAAATTGTAAGCGTTAATATTTTGTTAAAATTCGCGTTAAATTTTTGTTAAATCAGCTCATTTTT
TAACCAATAGGCCGAAATCGGCAAAATCCCTTATAAATCAAAAGAATAGACCGAGATAGGGT
[37 nt withheld, positions 5593-5629]
AAAGAACGTGGACTCCAACGTCAAAGG
[49 nt withheld, positions 5657-5705]
T
[91 nt withheld, positions 5707-5797]
G
[124 nt withheld, positions 5799-5922]
CAGGTGGCACTTTTCGGGGAAATGTGCGCGGAACCCCTATTTGTTTATTTTTCTAAATACATTCAAATAT
GTATCCGCTCATGAGACAATAACCCTGATAAATGCTTCAATAATATTGAAAAAGGAAGAGTCCTGAGGCG
GAAAGAACCAGCTGTGGAATGTGTGTCAGTTAGGGTGTGGAAAGTCCCCAGGCTCCCCAGCAGGCAGAAG
TATGCAAAGCATGCATCTCAATTAGTCAGCAACCAGGTGTGGAAAGTCCCCAGGCTCCCCAGCAGGCAGA
AGTATGCAAAGCATGCATCTCAATTAGTCAGCAACCATAGTCCCGCCCCTAACTCCGCCCATCCCGCCCC
TAACTCCGCCCAGTTCCGCCCATTCTCCGCCCCATGGCTGACTAATTTTTTTTATTTATGCAGAGGCCGA
GGCCGCCTCGGCCTCTGAGCTATTCCAGAAGTAGTGAGGAGGCTTTTTTGGAGGCCTAGGCTTTTGCAAA
GATCGATCAAGAGACAGGATGAGGATCGTTTCGCATGATTGAACAAGATGGATTGCACGCAGGTTCTCCG
GCCGCTTGGGTGGAGAGGCTATTCGGCTATGACTGGGCACAACAGACAATCGGCTGCTCTGATGCCGCCG
TGTTCCGGCTGTCAGCGCAGGGGCGCCCGGTTCTTTTTGTCAAGACCGACCTGTCCGGTGCCCTGAATGA
ACTGCAAGACGAGGCAGCGCGGCTATCGTGGCTGGCCACGACGGGCGTTCCTTGCGCAGCTGTGCTCGAC
GTTGTCACTGAAGCGGGAAGGGACTGGCTGCTATTGGGCGAAGTGCCGGGGCAGGATCTCCTGTCATCTC
ACCTTGCTCCTGCCGAGAAAGTATCCATCATGGCTGATGCAATGCGGCGGCTGCATACGCTTGATCCGGC
TACCTGCCCATTCGACCACCAAGCGAAACATCGCATCGAGCGAGCACGTACTCGGATGGAAGCCGGTCTT
GTCGATCAGGATGATCTGGACGAAGAGCATCAGGGGCTCGCGCCAGCCGAACTGTTCGCCAGGCTCAAGG
CGAGCATGCCCGACGGCGAGGATCTCGTCGTGACCCATGGCGATGCCTGCTTGCCGAATATCATGGTGGA
AAATGGCCGCTTTTCTGGATTCATCGACTGTGGCCGGCTGGGTGTGGCGGACCGCTATCAGGACATAGCG
TTGGCTACCCGTGATATTGCTGAAGAGCTTGGCGGCGAATGGGCTGACCGCTTCCTCGTGCTTTACGGTA
TCGCCGCTCCCGATTCGCAGCGCATCGCCTTCTATCGCCTTCTTGACGAGTTCTTCTGAGCGGGACTCTG
GGGTTCGAAATGACCGACCAAGCGACGCCCAACCTGCCATCACGAGATTTCGATTCCACCGCCGCCTTCT
ATGAAAGGTTGGGCTTCGGAATCGTTTTCCGGGACGCCGGCTGGATGATCCTCCAGCGCGGGGATCTCAT
GCTGGAGTTCTTCGCCCACCCTAGGGGGAGGCTAACTGAAACACGGAAGGAGACAATACCGGAAGGAACC
CGCGCTATGACGGCAATAAAAAGACAGAATAAAACGCACGGTGTTGGGTCGTTTGTTCATAAACGCGGGG
TTCGGTCCCAGGGCTGGCACTCTGTCGATACCCCACCGAGACCCCATTGGGGCCAATACGCCCGCGTTTC
TTCCTTTTCCCCACCCCACCCCCCAAGTTCGGGTGAAGGCCCAGGGCTCGCAGCCAACGTCGGGGCGGCA
GGCCCTGCCATAGCCTCAGGTTACTCATATATACTTTAGATTGATTTAAAACTTCATTTTTAATTTAAAA
GGATCTAGGTGAAGATCCTTTTTGATAATCTCATGACCAAAATCCCTTAACGTGAGTTTTCGTTCCACTG
AGCGTCAGACCCCGTAGAAAAGATCAAAGGATCTTCTTGAGATCCTTTTTTTCTGCGCGTAATCTGCTGC
TTGCAAACAAAAAAACCACCGCTACCAGCGGTGGTTTGTTTGCCGGATCAAGAGCTACCAACTCTTTTTC
CGAAGGTAACTGGCTTCAGCAGAGCGCAGATACCAAATACTGTCCTTCTAGTGTAGCCGTAGTTAGGCCA
CCACTTCAAGAACTCTGTAGCACCGCCTACATACCTCGCTCTGCTAATCCTGTTACCAGTGGCTGCTGCC
AGTGGCGATAAGTCGTGTCTTACCGGGTTGGACTCAAGACGATAGTTACCGGATAAGGCGCAGCGGTCGG
GCTGAACGGGGGGTTCGTGCACACAGCCCAGCTTGGAGCGAACGACCTACACCGAACTGAGATACCTACA
GCGTGAGCTATGAGAAAGCGCCACGCTTCCCGAAGGGAGAAAGGCGGACAGGTATCCGGTAAGCGGCAGG
GTCGGAACAGGAGAGCGCACGAGGGAGCTTCCAGGGGGAAACGCCTGGTATCTTTATAGTCCTGTCGGGT
TTCGCCACCTCTGACTTGAGCGTCGATTTTTGTGATGCTCGTCAGGGGGGCGGAGCCTATGGAAAAACGC
CAGCAACGCGGCCTTTTTACGGTTCCTGGCCTTTTGCTGGCCTTTTGCTCACATGTTCTTTCCTGCGTTA
TCCCCTGATTCTGTGGATAACCGTATTACCGCCATGCAT
